Addgene plasmid #107255: pAGH51
Purpose: HU-FRB construct (anchor) expressed in trans from the slr0168 neutral site of Synechocystis PCC6803. Used to anchor away any FKBP tagged target in presence of rapamycin.
Depositing lab: Erin O'Shea. Depositing organization: Harvard University. Publication: Dynamical localization of a thylakoid membrane binding protein is required for acquisition of photosynthetic competency. Gutu A, Chang F, O'Shea EK. Mol Microbiol. 2018 Jan 22. doi: 10.1111/mmi.13912. PubMed 29357135.
Backbone
  Vector backbone: pBR322
  Backbone size w/o insert (bp): 4313
  Total vector size (bp): 8600
  Modifications to backbone: used gibson cloning
  Vector type: Synthetic Biology
Growth in bacteria
  Bacterial resistance: Kanamycin, 50 μg/mL
  Growth temperature: 37°C
  Growth strain: DH5alpha
  Copy number: Low Copy
Gene/Insert
  Gene/Insert name: HU-FRB (alt names: sll1712 of Synechocystis sp. PCC6803; histone-like DNA binding protein)
  Species: Synthetic; Synecocystis sp. PCC6803
  Insert size (bp): 4324
  Promoter: native HU promoter
  Tag / fusion protein: FRB (C terminal on insert)
  Cloning method: Gibson Cloning
  Sequencing primers: 5′ TCTTGTGCAATGTAACATCAGAG; 3′ GTCATGATCTTCGATGTAAGTCAGG
Terms and licenses: Academic/Nonprofit Terms; Industry Terms: Not Available to Industry
How to cite: pAGH51 was a gift from Erin O'Shea (Addgene plasmid # 107255 ; http://n2t.net/addgene:107255 ; RRID:Addgene_107255)
