[The description below was written by a language model from this plasmid's Addgene catalogue record and pLannotate feature annotations shown in this document.]
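Description:
pAGH51 is a pBR322-based integration plasmid, about 8.6 kb in total, built by Gibson assembly to deliver an "anchor" protein into the cyanobacterium Synechocystis sp. PCC 6803. It is propagated in E. coli through the pBR322 (pMB1-type) origin. The backbone's rop gene and bom region are retained, consistent with the low copy number recorded. Kanamycin is the listed selection, provided by an aph(3')-Ia cassette that lies within the insert region next to the fusion gene. The annotated sequence also shows an intact β-lactamase gene with its promoter. The tetracycline resistance gene appears only as two fragments flanking the inserted DNA, indicating that the insert interrupts it.

The payload is the Synechocystis histone-like DNA-binding protein HU (sll1712), annotated by homology to the Nostoc hup/hanA protein. It is fused at its C terminus to FRB, the rapamycin-binding domain derived from human mTOR, and is expressed from the native HU promoter. According to the record, the cassette is expressed in trans from the slr0168 neutral site. The unannotated stretches on either side of the KanR and HU-FRB genes presumably supply the slr0168 homology needed for chromosomal recombination, although the feature table does not label them.

The construct serves as one half of an anchor-away system. HU-FRB is tethered to the nucleoid, and when rapamycin is added, FRB dimerises with FKBP. Any FKBP-tagged target protein is thereby pulled away from its normal location and sequestered on the DNA, which gives conditional, inducible mislocalisation of that protein in Synechocystis.
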