Features (pLannotate 1.2.2; 12 found; start..end, strand, type, name):
   1349..2164    -  CDS            KanR: aminoglycoside phosphotransferase; aph(3')-Ia; confers resistance to kanamycin in bacteria or G418 (Geneticin®) in eukaryotes
   2596..2892    +  CDS            hup: DBH_NOSS1 - Also known as hanA. Experimental evidence at protein level: Swiss-Prot protein existence level 1. Histone-like DNA-binding protein which is capable of wrapping DNA to stabilize it, and thus to prevent its denaturation under extreme environmental conditions. It is essential for heterocyst differentiation. From Nostoc sp. (strain PCC 7120 / SAG 25.82 / UTEX 2576).
   2905..3168    +  CDS            MTOR (fragment): MTOR_HUMAN - Also known as FRAP, FRAP1, FRAP2, RAFT1, RAPT1. Experimental evidence at protein level: Swiss-Prot protein existence level 1. Serine/threonine protein kinase which is a central regulator of cellular metabolism, growth and survival in response to hormones, growth factors, nutrients, energy and stress signals (PubMed:12087098, PubMed:12150925, PubMed:12150926, PubMed:12231510, PubMed:12718876, PubMed:14651849, PubMed:15268862, PubMed:15467718, PubMed:15545625, PubMed:15718470, PubMed:18497260, PubMed:18762023, PubMed:18925875, PubMed:20516213, PubMed:20537536, PubMed:21659604, PubMe
   4297..5339    +  CDS            TcR (fragment): tetracycline efflux protein; tet; confers resistance to tetracycline
   5581..5961    -  CDS            YPB1_ECOLX: Protein predicted: Swiss-Prot protein existence level 4. From Escherichia coli.
   5978..6169    +  CDS            rop: Rop protein, which maintains plasmids at low copy number; rop
   6271..6411    +  misc_feature   bom: basis of mobility region from pBR322
   6597..7185    -  rep_origin     ori: high-copy-number ColE1/pMB1/pBR322/pUC origin of replication
   7356..8216    -  CDS            AmpR: β-lactamase; bla; confers resistance to ampicillin, carbenicillin, and related antibiotics
   8217..8321    -  promoter       AmpR promoter: bla
   8434..8462    +  promoter       tet promoter: E. coli promoter for tetracycline efflux protein gene
   8510..28      +  CDS            TcR (fragment) (across the origin): tetracycline efflux protein; tet; confers resistance to tetracycline
>Addgene plasmid #107255 | pAGH51 | addgene full sequence | sequence record 207562 | Addgene NGS Result
GCCGGTACTGCCGGGCCTCTTGCGGGATTCGGCGATAATCTCCCCTGGGTCGGTTTTTGACTGGGGAAAG
AAGAGAAACACGGCCTGTGCTAGTATCTAAGGCATGAATTTTCGTGAAGTTAATTATAACAGTCAGTATT
TTGCGGCTGGCTAGGTGTTTAGGAGTGGCAACAGCATCATGACGAGCCATCAGCTCAACGGGCAACGGAG
TTACCTTCAGCCGATCCGCATCGGGGTGATTGGGGTGGGCAATATGGGACAGCACCATACCAGAGTCCTG
AGCCTGATGAAGGATGTGGAGTTTGTGGGTATTGCCGATGTCAATGTGGAACGGGGCCTAGACACCGCCA
GTAAGTATCGGGTGCATTTTTTTGAAGATTATCAGGAGATGTTGCCCCATGTGGATGCGGTTTGTGTGGC
GGTTCCCACTAGGCTCCATCACGATGTGGGCATGAATTGTTTGCAAAATAATGTCCATACTCTGATTGAA
AAACCCATTGCCGCTAGCATTGCTGAAGCGGAATCCCTGGTTAATGCCGCCGCCGATGCCAATTGCATTC
TCCAAGTGGGGCACATTGAACGCTTCAACCCGGCATTTTTAGAGCTAACCAAAATTCTCAAAACGGAAGA
GTTATTGGCGATCGAAGCCCATCGCATGAGTCCCTATTCCCAGCGGGCCAATGATGTCTCCGTGGTATTG
GATTTGATGATCCATGACATTGACCTGTTGCTGGAATTGGTGGGTTCGGAAGTGGTTAAACTGTCCGCCA
GTGGCAGTCGGGCTTCTGGGTCAGGATATTTGGATTATGTCACCGCTACGTTAGGCTTCTCCTCCGGCAT
TGTGGCCACCCTCACCGCCAGTAAGGTCACCCATCGTAAAATTCGTTCCATCGCCGCCCACTGCAAAAAT
TCCCTCACCGAAGCGGATTTTCTCAATAACGAAATTTTGATCCATCGCCAAACCACCGCTGATTGGAGCG
CGGACTATGGCCAGGTATTGTATCGCCAGGATGGTCTAATCGAAAAGGTTTACACCAGTAATATTGAACC
TCTCCACGCTGAATTAGAACATTTTATTCATTGTGTTAGGGGAGGTGATCAACCCTCAGTGGGGGGAGAA
CAGGCCCTCAAGGCCCTGAAGTTAGCCAGTTTAATTGAAGAAATGGCCCTGGACAGTCAGGAATGGCATG
GGGGGGAAGTTGTGACAGAATATCAAGATGCCACCCTGGCCCTCAGTGCGAGTGTTTAAATCAACTTAAT
TAATGCAATTATTGCGAGTTCAAACTCATTTCTGTCCTGGCTGGCGAACGAGCCGCTGCCAGTGTTACAA
CCAATTAACCAATTCTGATTAGAAAAACTCATCGAGCATCAAATGAAACTGCAATTTATTCATATCAGGA
TTATCAATACCATATTTTTGAAAAAGCCGTTTCTGTAATGAAGGAGAAAACTCACCGAGGCAGTTCCATA
GGATGGCAAGATCCTGGTATCGGTCTGCGATTCCGACTCGTCCAACATCAATACAACCTATTAATTTCCC
CTCGTCAAAAATAAGGTTATCAAGTGAGAAATCACCATGAGTGACGACTGAATCCGGTGAGAATGGCAAA
AGCTTATGCATTTCTTTCCAGACTTGTTCAACAGGCCAGCCATTACGCTCGTCATCAAAATCACTCGCAT
CAACCAAACCGTTATTCATTCGTGATTGCGCCTGAGCGAGAAGAAATACGCGATCGCTGTTAAAAGGACA
ATTACAAACAGGAATCGAATGCAACCGGCGCAGGAACACTGCCAGCGCATCAACAATATTTTCACCTGAA
TCAGGATATTCTTCTAATACCTGGAATGCTGTTTTCCCGGGGATCGCAGTGGTGAGTAACCATGCATCAT
CAGGAGTACGGATAAAATGCTTGATGGTCGGAAGAGGCATAAATTCCGTCAGCCAGTTTAGTCTGACCAT
CTCATCTGTAACATCATTGGCAACGCTACCTTTGCCATGTTTCAGAAACAACTCTGGCGCATCGGGCTTC
CCATACAATCGATAGATTGTCGCACCTGATTGCCCGACATTATCGCGAGCCCATTTATACCCATATAAAT
CAGCATCCATGTTGGAATTTAATCGCGGCCTCGAGCAAGACGTTTCCCGTTGAATATGGCTCATAACACC
CCTTGTATTACTGTTTATGTAAGCAGACAGTTTTATTGTTCATGATGATATATTTTTATCTTGTGCAATG
TAACATCAGAGATTTTGAGACACAACGTGGCTTTGTTGAATAAATCGAACTTTTGCTGAGTTGAAGGATC
AGATCACGCATCTTCCCGACAGGGTAAAATCCAAGTTTTCGTAAAGGATTGTGACAAAATCCCGCAAAAC
TGCAAAAATTCGTGGGGAAAAGTGATCCTACTTCCACACTTTGTGCATAGAATAAGGCAGTGAAACAGCC
AGTCTGCGGGGATTTCAGGGGTTTTTAATGCCAAATTTCTGTGTCTATCCGGGCTGTGGAGCCTCCCGAT
GACCCTGTTATGGGGAGAAAATGCCTAAAAAATGAGTCTATTCCAACAAACTCACTCTCAAGGAGATTTT
TTCAGATGAATAAAGGCGAATTAGTCCATGCGGTCACGGACAAAGCGAAAGAGCAACTGGGGGAAAGCAT
CACTAAAAAGGAGGTAGATGCGGTAATTTCAGCCGCCATTGATTGCATCATGGAAGTGGTGGCCGAAGGG
GAAAAAGTAACCCTAGTGGGCTTTGGTTCCTTTGAAGCCAGGGAACGTAAGGAACGGGAGGGCCGTAACC
CCAAAACTGGGGATAAAATGCTCATTCCAGCCACTAAGGTGCCGGCTTTCTCCGCAGGCAAAATGTTCAA
AGATAAAGTTGCTCCTGAGAAAAAAGGAAGTGGTATGTGGCATGAAGGGCTAGAAGAGGCATCTCGTCTA
TATTTTGGCGAGCGGAATGTTAAAGGCATGTTTGAAGTTTTGGAACCTCTGCATGCTATGATGGAACGCG
GTCCCCAAACATTAAAGGAAACCAGTTTTAACCAAGCATATGGGCGTGATTTAATGGAAGCCCAGGAATG
GTGTCGCAAGTATATGAAGTCTGGTAATGTTAAGGATCTGTTGCAAGCCTGGGATCTATACTATCATGTG
TTCCGCCGTATTAGTAAGTAATTGGTTTAACTCAGCCAGTAAAAATCCCCCATTAACCTAGGTTTTGGGG
GAAATTGATGGGATTTGGCCGGGGTTCAGGACAGCTATGACCTGACTTACATCGAAGATCATGACAACTA
TTACGACATTATCCTCAAAGGGGACGAAGCCGCAGTTCGCCAAATTAAGAGGGTTGCTTTGCCCTCCGAA
GGGGATTATTCGGCGGTTTATAATCCCGGTGGCCCCGGCAATGATCCAGAGAATGGTCCCCCAGGGCCCT
TTACTGTGTCCAGTAGTCCCCAGGTAATTGAGGTAACGGATACCATCGGCCAGCCCACCAAAGTCTCCTA
TGTGGAAGTGGATGGCCCCGTATTGCGTAATCCCTTCAGTGGTACTCCCATTGGGCAAGAGGTGGGTTTA
GCGGTTAAAGATCTGGCCACAGGTCATGAAATTTATCAGTACACTGACCCAGATGGGAAGGTATTTTATG
CTTCCTTTGCTGCCGCTGATGACCAAGCCACGGATTTAACCACGGCGATCGCCAATCCCACGGCCATCGA
TTTAATTAACGCCAGGGGATTTACGGCGGGTAGTTCCGTCACCGTATCGGGTTCCTACAGTCGGGAAGCC
TTTTTTGATGGATCCATGGGTTTTTATCGACTTCTGGACGATAACGGTGCAGTGCTAGATCCCTTAACAG
GTGGTGTAATCAACCCAGGACAGGTAGGTTATCAAGAAGCAGCTTTGGCAGATAGCAATCGTTTGCAAGC
CACTGGCTCCACCCTAACGGCAGAAGACCTAGAAACCAGAGCATTTTCCTTCAATATTTTGGGTGGCGAG
TTGTATGCGCCATTTTTAACGGTTAATGACAGTCTTTCCGGTATTAATCAGACTTATTTTGCCTTTGGGT
CGGCCAACCCAGATGGCATCAGCCACAGCACAAACTTGGGACCCAACGTGATTGGTTTTGAAGATTTTCT
CGGCGGAGGAGACCTAGATTTCGACGACATCATTGTCAGATTTACGCTGACTTAGCTCAGGGGCATTATC
GGAGCAAGCCGATATTCAGGTAAGATGGGGCGGTGCTTTTGTGGGTTGATCCATTAGCTTTAACCCCATT
GTCTCCACTGACGGTAATAGTTTTCCCGCTATATGCGTTGATGCAATTTCTATGCGCACCCGTTCTCGGA
GCACTGTCCGACCGCTTTGGCCGCCGCCCAGTCCTGCTCGCTTCGCTACTTGGAGCCACTATCGACTACG
CGATCATGGCGACCACACCCGTCCTGTGGATCCTCTACGCCGGACGCATCGTGGCCGGCATCACCGGCGC
CACAGGTGCGGTTGCTGGCGCCTATATCGCCGACATCACCGATGGGGAAGATCGGGCTCGCCACTTCGGG
CTCATGAGCGCTTGTTTCGGCGTGGGTATGGTGGCAGGCCCCGTGGCCGGGGGACTGTTGGGCGCCATCT
CCTTGCATGCACCATTCCTTGCGGCGGCGGTGCTCAACGGCCTCAACCTACTACTGGGCTGCTTCCTAAT
GCAGGAGTCGCATAAGGGAGAGCGTCGACCGATGCCCTTGAGAGCCTTCAACCCAGTCAGCTCCTTCCGG
TGGGCGCGGGGCATGACTATCGTCGCCGCACTTATGACTGTCTTCTTTATCATGCAACTCGTAGGACAGG
TGCCGGCAGCGCTCTGGGTCATTTTCGGCGAGGACCGCTTTCGCTGGAGCGCGACGATGATCGGCCTGTC
GCTTGCGGTATTCGGAATCTTGCACGCCCTCGCTCAAGCCTTCGTCACTGGTCCCGCCACCAAACGTTTC
GGCGAGAAGCAGGCCATTATCGCCGGCATGGCGGCCGACGCGCTGGGCTACGTCTTGCTGGCGTTCGCGA
CGCGAGGCTGGATGGCCTTCCCCATTATGATTCTTCTCGCTTCCGGCGGCATCGGGATGCCCGCGTTGCA
GGCCATGCTGTCCAGGCAGGTAGATGACGACCATCAGGGACAGCTTCAAGGATCGCTCGCGGCTCTTACC
AGCCTAACTTCGATCATTGGACCGCTGATCGTCACGGCGATTTATGCCGCCTCGGCGAGCACATGGAACG
GGTTGGCATGGATTGTAGGCGCCGCCCTATACCTTGTCTGCCTCCCCGCGTTGCGTCGCGGTGCATGGAG
CCGGGCCACCTCGACCTGAATGGAAGCCGGCGGCACCTCGCTAACGGATTCACCACTCCAAGAATTGGAG
CCAATCAATTCTTGCGGAGAACTGTGAATGCGCAAACCAACCCTTGGCAGAACATATCCATCGCGTCCGC
CATCTCCAGCAGCCGCACGCGGCGCATCTCGGGCAGCGTTGGGTCCTGGCCACGGGTGCGCATGATCGTG
CTCCTGTCGTTGAGGACCCGGCTAGGCTGGCGGGGTTGCCTTACTGGTTAGCAGAATGAATCACCGATAC
GCGAGCGAACGTGAAGCGACTGCTGCTGCAAAACGTCTGCGACCTGAGCAACAACATGAATGGTCTTCGG
TTTCCGTGTTTCGTAAAGTCTGGAAACGCGGAAGTCAGCGCCCTGCACCATTATGTTCCGGATCTGCATC
GCAGGATGCTGCTGGCTACCCTGTGGAACACCTACATCTGTATTAACGAAGCGCTGGCATTGACCCTGAG
TGATTTTTCTCTGGTCCCGCCGCATCCATACCGCCAGTTGTTTACCCTCACAACGTTCCAGTAACCGGGC
ATGTTCATCATCAGTAACCCGTATCGTGAGCATCCTCTCTCGTTTCATCGGTATCATTACCCCCATGAAC
AGAAATCCCCCTTACACGGAGGCATCAGTGACCAAACAGGAAAAAACCGCCCTTAACATGGCCCGCTTTA
TCAGAAGCCAGACATTAACGCTTCTGGAGAAACTCAACGAGCTGGACGCGGATGAACAGGCAGACATCTG
TGAATCGCTTCACGACCACGCTGATGAGCTTTACCGCAGCTGCCTCGCGCGTTTCGGTGATGACGGTGAA
AACCTCTGACACATGCAGCTCCCGGAGACGGTCACAGCTTGTCTGTAAGCGGATGCCGGGAGCAGACAAG
CCCGTCAGGGCGCGTCAGCGGGTGTTGGCGGGTGTCGGGGCGCAGCCATGACCCAGTCACGTAGCGATAG
CGGAGTGTATACTGGCTTAACTATGCGGCATCAGAGCAGATTGTACTGAGAGTGCACCATATGCGGTGTG
AAATACCGCACAGATGCGTAAGGAGAAAATACCGCATCAGGCGCTCTTCCGCTTCCTCGCTCACTGACTC
GCTGCGCTCGGTCGTTCGGCTGCGGCGAGCGGTATCAGCTCACTCAAAGGCGGTAATACGGTTATCCACA
GAATCAGGGGATAACGCAGGAAAGAACATGTGAGCAAAAGGCCAGCAAAAGGCCAGGAACCGTAAAAAGG
CCGCGTTGCTGGCGTTTTTCCATAGGCTCCGCCCCCCTGACGAGCATCACAAAAATCGACGCTCAAGTCA
GAGGTGGCGAAACCCGACAGGACTATAAAGATACCAGGCGTTTCCCCCTGGAAGCTCCCTCGTGCGCTCT
CCTGTTCCGACCCTGCCGCTTACCGGATACCTGTCCGCCTTTCTCCCTTCGGGAAGCGTGGCGCTTTCTC
ATAGCTCACGCTGTAGGTATCTCAGTTCGGTGTAGGTCGTTCGCTCCAAGCTGGGCTGTGTGCACGAACC
CCCCGTTCAGCCCGACCGCTGCGCCTTATCCGGTAACTATCGTCTTGAGTCCAACCCGGTAAGACACGAC
TTATCGCCACTGGCAGCAGCCACTGGTAACAGGATTAGCAGAGCGAGGTATGTAGGCGGTGCTACAGAGT
TCTTGAAGTGGTGGCCTAACTACGGCTACACTAGAAGGACAGTATTTGGTATCTGCGCTCTGCTGAAGCC
AGTTACCTTCGGAAAAAGAGTTGGTAGCTCTTGATCCGGCAAACAAACCACCGCTGGTAGCGGTGGTTTT
TTTGTTTGCAAGCAGCAGATTACGCGCAGAAAAAAAGGATCTCAAGAAGATCCTTTGATCTTTTCTACGG
GGTCTGACGCTCAGTGGAACGAAAACTCACGTTAAGGGATTTTGGTCATGAGATTATCAAAAAGGATCTT
CACCTAGATCCTTTTAAATTAAAAATGAAGTTTTAAATCAATCTAAAGTATATATGAGTAAACTTGGTCT
GACAGTTACCAATGCTTAATCAGTGAGGCACCTATCTCAGCGATCTGTCTATTTCGTTCATCCATAGTTG
CCTGACTCCCCGTCGTGTAGATAACTACGATACGGGAGGGCTTACCATCTGGCCCCAGTGCTGCAATGAT
ACCGCGAGACCCACGCTCACCGGCTCCAGATTTATCAGCAATAAACCAGCCAGCCGGAAGGGCCGAGCGC
AGAAGTGGTCCTGCAACTTTATCCGCCTCCATCCAGTCTATTAATTGTTGCCGGGAAGCTAGAGTAAGTA
GTTCGCCAGTTAATAGTTTGCGCAACGTTGTTGCCATTGCTGCAGGCATCGTGGTGTCACGCTCGTCGTT
TGGTATGGCTTCATTCAGCTCCGGTTCCCAACGATCAAGGCGAGTTACATGATCCCCCATGTTGTGCAAA
AAAGCGGTTAGCTCCTTCGGTCCTCCGATCGTTGTCAGAAGTAAGTTGGCCGCAGTGTTATCACTCATGG
TTATGGCAGCACTGCATAATTCTCTTACTGTCATGCCATCCGTAAGATGCTTTTCTGTGACTGGTGAGTA
CTCAACCAAGTCATTCTGAGAATAGTGTATGCGGCGACCGAGTTGCTCTTGCCCGGCGTCAACACGGGAT
AATACCGCGCCACATAGCAGAACTTTAAAAGTGCTCATCATTGGAAAACGTTCTTCGGGGCGAAAACTCT
CAAGGATCTTACCGCTGTTGAGATCCAGTTCGATGTAACCCACTCGTGCACCCAACTGATCTTCAGCATC
TTTTACTTTCACCAGCGTTTCTGGGTGAGCAAAAACAGGAAGGCAAAATGCCGCAAAAAAGGGAATAAGG
GCGACACGGAAATGTTGAATACTCATACTCTTCCTTTTTCAATATTATTGAAGCATTTATCAGGGTTATT
GTCTCATGAGCGGATACATATTTGAATGTATTTAGAAAAATAAACAAATAGGGGTTCCGCGCACATTTCC
CCGAAAAGTGCCACCTGACGTCTAAGAAACCATTATTATCATGACATTAACCTATAAAAATAGGCGTATC
ACGAGGCCCTTTCGTCTTCAAGAATTCTCATGTTTGACAGCTTATCATCGATAAGCTTTAATGCGGTAGT
TTATCACAGTTAAATTGCTAACGCAGTCAGGCACCGTGTATGAAATCTAACAATGCGCTCATCGTCATCC
TCGGCACCGTCACCCTGGATGCTGTAGGCATAGGCTTGGTTAT
