>Addgene plasmid #107255 | pAGH51 | depositor partial sequence | sequence record 202313 | kanamycin-promoter-HU-FRB-3'UTR construct was cloned into neutral site slr0168. Sequence below covers the whole construct
GCCGGTACTGCCGGGCCTCTTGCGGGATTCGGCGATAATCTCCCCTGGGTCGGTTTTTGACTGGGGAAAG
AAGAGAAACACGGCCTGTGCTAGTATCTAAGGCATGAATTTTCGTGAAGTTAATTATAACAGTCAGTATT
TTGCGGCTGGCTAGGTGTTTAGGAGTGGCAACAGCATCATGACGAGCCATCAGCTCAACGGGCAACGGAG
TTACCTTCAGCCGATCCGCATCGGGGTGATTGGGGTGGGCAATATGGGACAGCACCATACCAGAGTCCTG
AGCCTGATGAAGGATGTGGAGTTTGTGGGTATTGCCGATGTCAATGTGGAACGGGGCCTAGACACCGCCA
GTAAGTATCGGGTGCATTTTTTTGAAGATTATCAGGAGATGTTGCCCCATGTGGATGCGGTTTGTGTGGC
GGTTCCCACTAGGCTCCATCACGATGTGGGCATGAATTGTTTGCAAAATAATGTCCATACTCTGATTGAA
AAACCCATTGCCGCTAGCATTGCTGAAGCGGAATCCCTGGTTAATGCCGCCGCCGATGCCAATTGCATTC
TCCAAGTGGGGCACATTGAACGCTTCAACCCGGCATTTTTAGAGCTAACCAAAATTCTCAAAACGGAAGA
GTTATTGGCGATCGAAGCCCATCGCATGAGTCCCTATTCCCAGCGGGCCAATGATGTCTCCGTGGTATTG
GATTTGATGATCCATGACATTGACCTGTTGCTGGAATTGGTGGGTTCGGAAGTGGTTAAACTGTCCGCCA
GTGGCAGTCGGGCTTCTGGGTCAGGATATTTGGATTATGTCACCGCTACGTTAGGCTTCTCCTCCGGCAT
TGTGGCCACCCTCACCGCCAGTAAGGTCACCCATCGTAAAATTCGTTCCATCGCCGCCCACTGCAAAAAT
TCCCTCACCGAAGCGGATTTTCTCAATAACGAAATTTTGATCCATCGCCAAACCACCGCTGATTGGAGCG
CGGACTATGGCCAGGTATTGTATCGCCAGGATGGTCTAATCGAAAAGGTTTACACCAGTAATATTGAACC
TCTCCACGCTGAATTAGAACATTTTATTCATTGTGTTAGGGGAGGTGATCAACCCTCAGTGGGGGGAGAA
CAGGCCCTCAAGGCCCTGAAGTTAGCCAGTTTAATTGAAGAAATGGCCCTGGACAGTCAGGAATGGCATG
GGGGGGAAGTTGTGACAGAATATCAAGATGCCACCCTGGCCCTCAGTGCGAGTGTTTAAATCAACTTAAT
TAATGCAATTATTGCGAGTTCAAACTCATTTCTGTCCTGGCTGGCGAACGAGCCGCTGCCAGTGTTACAA
CCAATTAACCAATTCTGATTAGAAAAACTCATCGAGCATCAAATGAAACTGCAATTTATTCATATCAGGA
TTATCAATACCATATTTTTGAAAAAGCCGTTTCTGTAATGAAGGAGAAAACTCACCGAGGCAGTTCCATA
GGATGGCAAGATCCTGGTATCGGTCTGCGATTCCGACTCGTCCAACATCAATACAACCTATTAATTTCCC
CTCGTCAAAAATAAGGTTATCAAGTGAGAAATCACCATGAGTGACGACTGAATCCGGTGAGAATGGCAAA
AGCTTATGCATTTCTTTCCAGACTTGTTCAACAGGCCAGCCATTACGCTCGTCATCAAAATCACTCGCAT
CAACCAAACCGTTATTCATTCGTGATTGCGCCTGAGCGAGACGAAATACGCGATCGCTGTTAAAAGGACA
ATTACAAACAGGAATCGAATGCAACCGGCGCAGGAACACTGCCAGCGCATCAACAATATTTTCACCTGAA
TCAGGATATTCTTCTAATACCTGGAATGCTGTTTTCCCGGGGATCGCAGTGGTGAGTAACCATGCATCAT
CAGGAGTACGGATAAAATGCTTGATGGTCGGAAGAGGCATAAATTCCGTCAGCCAGTTTAGTCTGACCAT
CTCATCTGTAACATCATTGGCAACGCTACCTTTGCCATGTTTCAGAAACAACTCTGGCGCATCGGGCTTC
CCATACAATCGATAGATTGTCGCACCTGATTGCCCGACATTATCGCGAGCCCATTTATACCCATATAAAT
CAGCATCCATGTTGGAATTTAATCGCGGCCTCGAGCAAGACGTTTCCCGTTGAATATGGCTCATAACACC
CCTTGTATTACTGTTTATGTAAGCAGACAGTTTTATTGTTCATGATGATATATTTTTATCTTGTGCAATG
TAACATCAGAGATTTTGAGACACAACGTGGCTTTGTTGAATAAATCGAACTTTTGCTGAGTTGAAGGATC
AGATCACGCATCTTCCCGACAGGGTAAAATCCAAGTTTTCGTAAAGGATTGTGACAAAATCCCGCAAAAC
TGCAAAAATTCGTGGGGAAAAGTGATCCTACTTCCACACTTTGTGCATAGAATAAGGCAGTGAAACAGCC
AGTCTGCGGGGATTTCAGGGGTTTTTAATGCCAAATTTCTGTGTCTATCCGGGCTGTGGAGCCTCCCGAT
GACCCTGTTATGGGGAGAAAATGCCTAAAAAATGAGTCTATTCCAACAAACTCACTCTCAAGGAGATTTT
TTCAGATGAATAAAGGCGAATTAGTCCATGCGGTCACGGACAAAGCGAAAGAGCAACTGGGGGAAAGCAT
CACTAAAAAGGAGGTAGATGCGGTAATTTCAGCCGCCATTGATTGCATCATGGAAGTGGTGGCCGAAGGG
GAAAAAGTAACCCTAGTGGGCTTTGGTTCCTTTGAAGCCAGGGAACGTAAGGAACGGGAGGGCCGTAACC
CCAAAACTGGGGATAAAATGCTCATTCCAGCCACTAAGGTGCCGGCTTTCTCCGCAGGCAAAATGTTCAA
AGATAAAGTTGCTCCTGAGAAAAAAGGAAGTGGTATGTGGCATGAAGGGCTAGAAGAGGCATCTCGTCTA
TATTTTGGCGAGCGGAATGTTAAAGGCATGTTTGAAGTTTTGGAACCTCTGCATGCTATGATGGAACGCG
GTCCCCAAACATTAAAGGAAACCAGTTTTAACCAAGCATATGGGCGTGATTTAATGGAAGCCCAGGAATG
GTGTCGCAAGTATATGAAGTCTGGTAATGTTAAGGATCTGTTGCAAGCCTGGGATCTATACTATCATGTG
TTCCGCCGTATTAGTAAGTAATTGGTTTAACTCAGCCAGTAAAAATCCCCCATTAACCTAGGTTTTGGGG
GAAATTGATGGGATTTGGCCGGGGTTCAGGACAGCTATGACCTGACTTACATCGAAGATCATGACAACTA
TTACGACATTATCCTCAAAGGGGACGAAGCCGCAGTTCGCCAAATTAAGAGGGTTGCTTTGCCCTCCGAA
GGGGATTATTCGGCGGTTTATAATCCCGGTGGCCCCGGCAATGATCCAGAGAATGGTCCCCCAGGGCCCT
TTACTGTGTCCAGTAGTCCCCAGGTAATTAAGGTAACGGATACCATCGGCCAGCCCACCAAAGTCTCCTA
TGTGGAAGTGGATGGCCCCGTATTGCGTAATCCCTTCAGTGGTACTCCCATTGGGCAAGAGGTGGGTTTA
GCGGTTAAAGATCTGGCCACAGGTCATGAAATTTATCAGTACACTGACCCAGATGGGAAGGTATTTTATG
CTTCCTTTGCTGCCGCTGATGACCAAGCCACGGATTTAACCACGGCGATCGCCAATCCCACGGCCATCGA
TTTAATTAACGCCAGGGGATTTACGGCGGGTAGTTCCGTCACCGTATCGGGTTCCTACAGTCGGGAAGCC
TTTTTTGATGGATCCATGGGTTTTTATCGACTTCTGGACGATAACGGTGCAGTGCTAGATCCCTTAACAG
GTGGTGTAATCAACCCAGGACAGGTAGGTTATCAAGAAGCAGCTTTGGCAGATAGCAATCGTTTGCAAGC
CACTGGCTCCACCCTAACGGCAGAAGACCTAGAAACCAGAGCATTTTCCTTCAATATTTTGGGTGGCGAG
TTGTATGCGCCATTTTTAACGGTTAATGACAGTCTTTCCGGTATTAATCAGACTTATTTTGCCTTTGGGT
CGGCCAACCCAGATGGCATCAGCCACAGCACAAACTTGGGACCCAACGTGATTGGTTTTGAAGATTTTCT
CGGCGGAGGAGACCTAGATTTCGACGACATCATTGTCAGATTTACGCTGACTTAGCTCAGGGGCATTATC
GGAGCAAGCCGATATTCAGGTAAGATGGGGCGGTGCTTTTGTGGGTTGATCCATTAGCTTTAACCCCATT
GTCTCCACTGACGGTAATAGTTTTCCCGCTATATGCGTTGATGCAATTTCTATG
